>Addgene plasmid #23121 | pFastBac-His-Tipin-L195A | addgene partial sequence | sequence record 28985 | 23121 with SV40pA-R
AAGTTAACAACAACAATTGCATTCATTTTATGTTTCAGGTTCAGGGGGAGGTGTGGGAGGTTTTTTAAAG
CAAGTAAAACCTCTACAAATGTGGTATGGCTGATTATGATCCTCTAGTACTTCTCGACAAGCTTGGTACC
TTATCTAGCTTCAGTAATATTTCTGGATGTAGCATCAAGTTGCTGTTGCACATTTTTAAAAGACTGGTCC
AGCAGTGTTTCCTCTTCATTTAAAGTATTGGCAATAGCATCATTACATGGATTGTCCAGAATGTCTTCGT
TTAATCCATTTGACTCCTCCTTTTGATCCTCATCAGTATTAACCTCTTCAACCGTGTGTGCCCTGGGTGT
ATTCATTAACATATCATTTCCTAGGGTCTGACTATTACTCAGCAGCTTTGCCTGCCTTCTTTCCAAGGCC
AGTTGTTTATTTCTCTCAATTCTTTGTTGTTGCTCTTCTGTTGCGCTTCTACTTAACTCAGAAGCAAACA
TCTCACTTTCAG
