>Addgene plasmid #23121 | pFastBac-His-Tipin-L195A | addgene partial sequence | sequence record 28986 | 23121 with polyhedrinFwd
TTNCTGTTTCGTACAGTTTTGTATAAAAAAACCTATAAATATTCCGGATTATTCATACCGTCCCACCATC
GGGCGCGGATCTCGGTCCGAAACCATGTCGTACTACCATCACCATCACCATCACGATTACGATATCCCAA
CGACCGAAAACCTGTATTTTCAGGGCGCCATGGGATCCGGAATTCAAAGGCCTACGTCGACGAGCTCACT
AGTCGCGGCCGCTTTCGAATCTAGACTAGAACCACAGGAGAATGGCGTGATCGACCTACCAGATTATGAG
CATGTAGAAGATGAAACTTTTCCTCCTTTCCCACCTCCAGCCTCTCCAGAGAGACAAGATGGTGAAGGAA
CTGAGCCTGATGAAGAGTCAGGAAATGGAGCACCTGTTCCTGTACCTCCAAAGAGAACAGTTAAAAGAAA
TATACCCAAGCTGGATGCTCAGAGATTAATTTCAGAGAGAGGACTTCCAGCCTTAAGGCATGTATTTGAT
AAGGCAAAATTCAAAGGTAAAGGTCATGAGGCTGAAGACTTGAAGATGCTAATCAGACACATGGAGCACT
GGGCACATAGGCTATTCCCTAAACTGCAGTTTGAGGATTTTATTGACAGAGTTGAATACCTGGGAAGTAA
AAAGGAAGTTCAGACCTGTTTAAAACGAATTCGACTTGATCTCCCTATTTTACATGAAGATTTTGTTAGC
AATAATGATGAAGTTGCGGAGAATATGAACATGA
