[The description below was written by a language model from this plasmid's Addgene catalogue record.]
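Description:
pFastBac-His-Tipin-L195A is an insect-cell expression construct built on the commercial pFastBacHTb backbone (about 4.9 kb without insert), a donor plasmid of the Bac-to-Bac baculovirus system. It is maintained in standard E. coli cloning strains as a high-copy plasmid under ampicillin selection. The record also lists gentamicin as a selectable marker. In pFastBac vectors generally, the gentamicin resistance gene sits with the expression cassette between Tn7 transposon ends, so that both are transposed together into a baculovirus shuttle genome (bacmid) in a specialised E. coli host. The recombinant bacmid is then used to generate baculovirus for infecting insect cells. The record provides no feature table and does not name the promoter. pFastBacHT vectors conventionally drive expression from the strong late baculoviral polyhedrin promoter.

The insert is a 903 bp human TIPIN (Timeless-interacting protein) coding sequence cloned between XbaI and KpnI sites, carrying a point mutation that changes leucine 195 to alanine. It is fused to an N-terminal His tag supplied by the backbone, which allows the recombinant protein to be purified by metal-affinity chromatography. The associated publication examines how the interaction between Tipin and replication protein A mediates ATR-dependent phosphorylation of Chk1 after genotoxic stress. This suggests the L195A variant was made for comparison with wild-type Tipin in biochemical studies of that interaction, although the record does not state the functional consequence of the mutation. The construct is suited to producing purified mutant Tipin protein from baculovirus-infected insect cells for such in vitro checkpoint signalling and protein-binding assays.
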