Addgene plasmid #23121: pFastBac-His-Tipin-L195A
Depositing lab: Aziz Sancar. Depositing organization: University of North Carolina at Chapel Hill. Publication: Tipin-replication protein A interaction mediates Chk1 phosphorylation by ATR in response to genotoxic stress. Kemp MG, Akan Z, Yilmaz S, Grillo M, Smith-Roe SL, Kang TH, Cordeiro-Stone M, Kaufmann WK, Abraham RT, Sancar A, Unsal-Kacmaz K. J Biol Chem. 2010 May 28;285(22):16562-71. doi: 10.1074/jbc.M110.110304. Epub 2010 Mar 15. PubMed 20233725.
Backbone
  Vector backbone: pFastBacHTb
  Backbone manufacturer: Invitrogen
  Backbone size w/o insert (bp): 4856
  Vector type: Insect Expression
  Selectable markers: Gentamicin
Growth in bacteria
  Bacterial resistance: Ampicillin, 100 μg/mL
  Growth temperature: 37°C
  Growth strain: DH5alpha
  Copy number: High Copy
Gene/Insert
  Gene/Insert name: Tipin (alt name: Timeless-interacting protein)
  Species: H. sapiens (human)
  Insert size (bp): 903
  Mutation: Changed Leucine 195 to Alanine
  Entrez Gene: TIPIN
  Tag / fusion protein: His (N terminal on backbone)
  Cloning method: Restriction Enzyme; 5′ cloning site XbaI (unknown if destroyed); 3′ cloning site KpnI (unknown if destroyed)
  Sequencing primers: 5′ n/a
Terms and licenses: Academic/Nonprofit Terms; Industry Terms: Not Available to Industry
How to cite: pFastBac-His-Tipin-L195A was a gift from Aziz Sancar (Addgene plasmid # 23121 ; http://n2t.net/addgene:23121 ; RRID:Addgene_23121)
